Addgene plasmid #98917: pKL001
Purpose: Constitutively expresses the CaPR construct, the voltage indicator PROPS tethered to the calcium sensor GCaMP6f, under the Sigma 70 promoter in E. coli.
Depositing lab: Joel Kralj. Depositing organization: University of Colorado, Boulder. Publication: Voltage-gated calcium flux mediates Escherichia coli mechanosensation. Bruni GN, Weekley RA, Dodd BJT, Kralj JM. Proc Natl Acad Sci U S A. 2017 Aug 29;114(35):9445-9450. doi: 10.1073/pnas.1703084114. Epub 2017 Aug 14. PubMed 28808010.
Backbone
  Vector backbone: BB118
  Backbone manufacturer: Bio Bricks - iGem parts combined by Ben Dodd
  Backbone size w/o insert (bp): 2384
  Total vector size (bp): 4487
  Vector type: Bacterial Expression
Growth in bacteria
  Bacterial resistance: Ampicillin, 100 μg/mL
  Growth temperature: 37°C
  Growth strain: DH5alpha
  Growth instructions: ColE1 origin; Depositor recommends BW25113 for expression
  Copy number: High Copy
Gene/Insert
  Gene/Insert name: CaPR (alt name: PROPS fused to GCaMP6f)
  Species: Synthetic
  Insert size (bp): 2103
  Promoter: BBa_J23118 - Strong Constitutive
  Cloning method: Gibson Cloning
  Sequencing primers: 5′ tgccacctgacgtctaagaa; 3′ attaccgcctttgagtgagc
Terms and licenses: Academic/Nonprofit Terms; Industry Terms: Not Available to Industry
How to cite: pKL001 was a gift from Joel Kralj (Addgene plasmid # 98917 ; http://n2t.net/addgene:98917 ; RRID:Addgene_98917)
