[The description below was written by a language model from this plasmid's Addgene catalogue record and pLannotate feature annotations shown in this document.]
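Description:
pKL001 is a 4,487 bp bacterial expression plasmid built by Gibson assembly on BB118, a roughly 2.4 kb backbone assembled from BioBrick registry parts. It replicates from a high-copy ColE1/pUC-type origin and is selected with ampicillin through a β-lactamase gene driven by its own bla promoter. Routine propagation is in a cloning strain of E. coli, while the depositor recommends BW25113 for expression.

The roughly 2.1 kb synthetic insert encodes CaPR, a single fusion protein that joins the voltage indicator PROPS to the genetically encoded calcium sensor GCaMP6f. In the annotated sequence the first part of the open reading frame matches green-light-absorbing proteorhodopsin from a marine gamma-proteobacterium, the light-driven proton pump from which PROPS is derived. It runs directly into the GCaMP6f coding sequence, which spans the numbering origin of the circular map. Expression is constitutive: the record names the sigma 70 Anderson-series promoter BBa_J23118, described as strong. The automated annotation flags this short element as a partial match to the closely related J23119, so the catalogue assignment should be taken as authoritative. The promoter sits just after a BioBrick prefix and is followed by a ribosome binding site derived from phage T7 gene 10. Downstream of the fusion lie a 5S rRNA segment and part of the rrnB T1 terminator, and a separate putative terminator upstream insulates the cassette from the resistance gene.

Because both sensors are in one polypeptide, the construct allows simultaneous optical readout of membrane potential and intracellular calcium in individual E. coli cells without inducer. It was made for work on voltage-gated calcium flux in bacterial mechanosensation.
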