Features (pLannotate 1.2.2; 11 found; start..end, strand, type, name):
   1448..1563    +  ncRNA          5S rRNA: Accession: RF00001 - 5S ribosomal RNA
   1567..1604    +  terminator     rrnB T1 terminator (fragment): transcription terminator T1 from the E. coli rrnB gene
   1782..2370    -  rep_origin     ori: high-copy-number ColE1/pMB1/pBR322/pUC origin of replication
   2541..3401    -  CDS            AmpR: β-lactamase; bla; confers resistance to ampicillin, carbenicillin, and related antibiotics
   3402..3506    -  promoter       AmpR promoter: bla
   3596..3639    -  terminator     bacterial terminator: putative bacterial transcription terminator
   3642..3663    +  misc_feature   BioBrick prefix: BioBrick prefix for parts that do not start with "ATG"
   3664..3689    +  promoter       J23119(SpeI) promoter (fragment): bacterial promoter (Registry of Standard Biological Parts BBa J23119) modified to end with an SpeI site
   3700..3717    +  RBS            RBS (fragment): efficient ribosome binding site from bacteriophage T7 gene 10 (Olins and Rangwala, 1989)
   3735..4478    +  CDS            PRRG_PRB01: Experimental evidence at protein level: Swiss-Prot protein existence level 1. Light-driven proton pump that generates photothrophic energy. From Gamma-proteobacterium EBAC31A08.
   4479..1342    +  CDS            GCaMP6f (fragment) (across the origin): improved fluorescent protein-based calcium sensor (Chen et al., 2013)
>Addgene plasmid #98917 | pKL001 | addgene full sequence | sequence record 189879 | Addgene NGS Result
CATCATCATCATCATCATGGTATGGCTAGCATGACTGGTGGACAGCAAATGGGTCGGGATCTGTACGACG
ATGACGATAAGGATCTCGCCACCATGGTCGACTCATCACGTCGTAAGTGGAATAAGACAGGTCACGCAGT
CAGAGCTATAGGTCGGCTGAGCTCACTCGAGAACGTCTATATCAAGGCCGACAAGCAGAAGAACGGCATC
AAGGCGAACTTCAAGATCCGCCACAACATCGAGGACGGCGGCGTGCAGCTCGCCTACCACTACCAGCAGA
ACACCCCCATCGGCGACGGCCCCGTGCTGCTGCCCGACAACCACTACCTGAGCGTGCAGTCCAAACTTTC
GAAAGACCCCAACGAGAAGCGCGATCACATGGTCCTGCTGGAGTTCGTGACCGCCGCCGGGATCACTCTC
GGCATGGACGAGCTGTACAAGGGCGGTACCGGAGGGAGCATGGTGAGCAAGGGCGAGGAGCTGTTCACCG
GGGTGGTGCCCATCCTGGTCGAGCTGGACGGCGACGTAAACGGCCACAAGTTCAGCGTGTCCGGCGAGGG
TGAGGGCGATGCCACCTACGGCAAGCTGACCCTGAAGTTCATCTGCACCACCGGCAAGCTGCCCGTGCCC
TGGCCCACCCTCGTGACCACCCTGACCTACGGCGTGCAGTGCTTCAGCCGCTACCCCGACCACATGAAGC
AGCACGACTTCTTCAAGTCCGCCATGCCCGAAGGCTACATCCAGGAGCGCACCATCTTCTTCAAGGACGA
CGGCAACTACAAGACCCGCGCCGAGGTGAAGTTCGAGGGCGACACCCTGGTGAACCGCATCGAGCTGAAG
GGCATCGACTTCAAGGAGGACGGCAACATCCTGGGGCACAAGCTGGAGTACAACCTGCCGGACCAACTGA
CTGAAGAGCAGATCGCAGAATTTAAAGAGGAATTCTCCCTATTTGACAAGGACGGGGATGGGACAATAAC
AACCAAGGAGCTGGGGACGGTGATGCGGTCTCTGGGGCAGAACCCCACAGAAGCAGAGCTGCAGGACATG
ATCAATGAAGTAGATGCCGACGGTGACGGCACAATCGACTTCCCTGAGTTCCTGACAATGATGGCAAGAA
AAATGAAATACAGGGACACGGAAGAAGAAATTAGAGAAGCGTTCGGTGTGTTTGATAAGGATGGCAATGG
CTACATCAGTGCAGCAGAGCTTCGCCACGTGATGACAAACCTTGGAGAGAAGTTAACAGATGAAGAGGTT
GATGAAATGATCAGGGAAGCAGACATCGATGGGGATGGTCAGGTAAACTACGAAGAGTTTGTACAAATGA
TGACAGCGAAGTAAGTTTAAACGGTCTCCAGCTTGGCTGTTTTGGCGGATGAGAGAAGATTTTCAGCCTG
ATACAGATTAAATCAGAACGCAGAAGCGGTCTGATAAAACAGAATTTGCCTGGCGGCAGTAGCGCGGTGG
TCCCACCTGACCCCATGCCGAACTCAGAAGTGAAACGCCGTAGCGCCGATGGTAGTGTGGGGTCTCCCCA
TGCGAGAGTAGGGAACTGCCAGGCATCAAATAAAACGAAAGGCTCAGTCGAAAGACTGGGCCTTGGCTTC
CTCGCTCACTGACTCGCTGCGCTCGGTCGTTCGGCTGCGGCGAGCGGTATCAGCTCACTCAAAGGCGGTA
ATACGGTTATCCACAGAATCAGGGGATAACGCAGGAAAGAACATGTGAGCAAAAGGCCAGCAAAAGGCCA
GGAACCGTAAAAAGGCCGCGTTGCTGGCGTTTTTCCACAGGCTCCGCCCCCCTGACGAGCATCACAAAAA
TCGACGCTCAAGTCAGAGGTGGCGAAACCCGACAGGACTATAAAGATACCAGGCGTTTCCCCCTGGAAGC
TCCCTCGTGCGCTCTCCTGTTCCGACCCTGCCGCTTACCGGATACCTGTCCGCCTTTCTCCCTTCGGGAA
GCGTGGCGCTTTCTCATAGCTCACGCTGTAGGTATCTCAGTTCGGTGTAGGTCGTTCGCTCCAAGCTGGG
CTGTGTGCACGAACCCCCCGTTCAGCCCGACCGCTGCGCCTTATCCGGTAACTATCGTCTTGAGTCCAAC
CCGGTAAGACACGACTTATCGCCACTGGCAGCAGCCACTGGTAACAGGATTAGCAGAGCGAGGTATGTAG
GCGGTGCTACAGAGTTCTTGAAGTGGTGGCCTAACTACGGCTACACTAGAAGAACAGTATTTGGTATCTG
CGCTCTGCTGAAGCCAGTTACCTTCGGAAAAAGAGTTGGTAGCTCTTGATCCGGCAAACAAACCACCGCT
GGTAGCGGTGGTTTTTTTGTTTGCAAGCAGCAGATTACGCGCAGAAAAAAAGGATCTCAAGAAGATCCTT
TGATCTTTTCTACGGGGTCTGACGCTCAGTGGAACGAAAACTCACGTTAAGGGATTTTGGTCATGAGATT
ATCAAAAAGGATCTTCACCTAGATCCTTTTAAATTAAAAATGAAGTTTTAAATCAATCTAAAGTATATAT
GAGTAAACTTGGTCTGACAGTTACCAATGCTTAATCAGTGAGGCACCTATCTCAGCGATCTGTCTATTTC
GTTCATCCATAGTTGCCTGACTCCCCGTCGTGTAGATAACTACGATACGGGAGGGCTTACCATCTGGCCC
CAGTGCTGCAATGATACCGCGAGACCCACGCTCACCGGCTCCAGATTTATCAGCAATAAACCAGCCAGCC
GGAAGGGCCGAGCGCAGAAGTGGTCCTGCAACTTTATCCGCCTCCATCCAGTCTATTAATTGTTGCCGGG
AAGCTAGAGTAAGTAGTTCGCCAGTTAATAGTTTGCGCAACGTTGTTGCCATTGCTACAGGCATCGTGGT
GTCACGCTCGTCGTTTGGTATGGCTTCATTCAGCTCCGGTTCCCAACGATCAAGGCGAGTTACATGATCC
CCCATGTTGTGCAAAAAAGCGGTTAGCTCCTTCGGTCCTCCGATCGTTGTCAGAAGTAAGTTGGCCGCAG
TGTTATCACTCATGGTTATGGCAGCACTGCATAATTCTCTTACTGTCATGCCATCCGTAAGATGCTTTTC
TGTGACTGGTGAGTACTCAACCAAGTCATTCTGAGAATAGTGTATGCGGCGACCGAGTTGCTCTTGCCCG
GCGTCAATACGGGATAATACCGCGCCACATAGCAGAACTTTAAAAGTGCTCATCATTGGAAAACGTTCTT
CGGGGCGAAAACTCTCAAGGATCTTACCGCTGTTGAGATCCAGTTCGATGTAACCCACTCGTGCACCCAA
CTGATCTTCAGCATCTTTTACTTTCACCAGCGTTTCTGGGTGAGCAAAAACAGGAAGGCAAAATGCCGCA
AAAAAGGGAATAAGGGCGACACGGAAATGTTGAATACTCATACTCTTCCTTTTTCAATATTATTGAAGCA
TTTATCAGGGTTATTGTCTCATGAGCGGATACATATTTGAATGTATTTAGAAAAATAAACAAATAGGGGT
TCCGCGCACATTTCCCCGAAAAGTGCCACCTGACGTCTAAGAAACCATTATTATCATGACATTAACCTAT
AAAAATAGGCGTATCACGAGGCAGAATTTCAGATAAAAAAAATCCTTAGCTTTCGCTAAGGATGATTTCT
GGAATTCGCGGCCGCTTCTAGAGTTGACGGCTAGCTCAGTCCTAGGTATTGTGCTAGCATTAACTTTAAG
AAGGAGATATACATACCCATGGGTAAATTATTACTGATATTAGGTAGTGTTATTGCACTTCCTACATTTG
CTGCAGGTGGTGGTGACCTTGATGCTAGTGATTACACTGGTGTTTCTTTTTGGTTAGTTACTGCTGCTTT
ATTAGCATCTACTGTATTTTTCTTTGTTGAAAGAGATAGAGTTTCTGCAAAATGGAAAACATCATTAACT
GTATCTGGTCTTGTTACTGGTATTGCTTTCTGGCATTACATGTACATGAGAGGGGTATGGATTGAAACTG
GTGATTCGCCAACTGTATTTAGATACATTAATTGGTTACTAACAGTTCCTCTATTAATATGTGAATTCTA
CTTAATTCTTGCTGCTGCAACTAATGTTGCTGGATCATTATTTAAGAAATTACTAGTTGGTTCTCTTGTT
ATGCTTGTGTTTGGTTACATGGGTGAAGCAGGAATCATGGCTGCATGGCCTGCATTCATTATTGGGTGTT
TAGCTTGGGTATACATGATTTATGAATTATGGGCTGGAGAAGGAAAATCTGCATGTAATACTGCAAGTCC
TGCTGTGCAATCAGCTTACAACACAATGATGTATATTATCATCTTTGGTTGGGCGATTTATCCTGTAGGT
TATTTCACAGGTTACCTGATGGGTGACGGTGGATCAGCTCTTAACTTAAACCTTATCTATAACCTTGCTG
ACTTTGTTAACAAGATTCTATTTGGTTTAATTATATGGAATGTTGCTGTTAAAGAATCTTCTAATGCTAT
GGGTTCT
